Addgene plasmid #128655: pLVX-Flag-Polß(V306R)-IRES-puro
Purpose: mammalian expression of Flag-Polß(V306R) protein with puromycin selection
Depositing lab: Robert Sobol. Depositing organization: University of Pittsburgh (University, School of Medicine, and Cancer Institute). Publication: HSP90 regulates DNA repair via the interaction between XRCC1 and DNA polymerase beta. Fang Q, Inanc B, Schamus S, Wang XH, Wei L, Brown AR, Svilar D, Sugrue KF, Goellner EM, Zeng X, Yates NA, Lan L, Vens C, Sobol RW. Nat Commun. 2014 Nov 26;5:5513. doi: 10.1038/ncomms6513. PubMed 25423885.
Backbone
  Vector backbone: pLVX-GWE-IRES-puro
  Backbone size w/o insert (bp): 8247
  Total vector size (bp): 9279
  Vector type: Mammalian Expression, Lentiviral
  Selectable markers: Puromycin
Growth in bacteria
  Bacterial resistance: Ampicillin, 100 μg/mL
  Growth temperature: 37°C
  Growth strain: NEB Stable
  Copy number: Unknown
Gene/Insert
  Gene/Insert name: PolB (alt name: DNA polymerase beta)
  Species: H. sapiens (human)
  Insert size (bp): 1038
  Mutation: V306R
  GenBank ID: NM_002690
  Entrez Gene: POLB
  Promoter: CMV
  Tag / fusion protein: Flag (N terminal on insert)
  Cloning method: Gateway Cloning
  Sequencing primers: 5′ M13 forward for pENTR vector; 3′ M13 reverse for pENTR vector
Terms and licenses: Academic/Nonprofit Terms; Industry Terms: Not Available to Industry
How to cite: pLVX-Flag-Polß(V306R)-IRES-puro was a gift from Robert Sobol (Addgene plasmid # 128655 ; http://n2t.net/addgene:128655 ; RRID:Addgene_128655)
