[The description below was written by a language model from this plasmid's Addgene catalogue record and pLannotate feature annotations shown in this document.]
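Description:
pLVX-Flag-Polß(V306R)-IRES-puro is an HIV-1-based lentiviral expression plasmid, built on the Gateway-adapted pLVX-GWE-IRES-puro backbone, for expressing a Flag-tagged point mutant of human DNA polymerase beta (POLB) in mammalian cells. It is propagated in E. coli through a high-copy ColE1/pUC-type origin with ampicillin resistance (bla). The viral portion is bounded by two HIV-1 LTRs and carries the Ψ packaging signal with an adjoining gag fragment, the Rev response element for Rev-dependent nuclear export of the genomic RNA, and the cPPT/CTS. Fragments annotated as nef adjoin the LTR regions and appear to be residual HIV-1 sequence rather than functional coding regions. Packaging functions are not encoded on the plasmid and would have to be supplied separately.

The payload is a single bicistronic transcription unit driven by the CMV immediate-early enhancer and promoter. The POLB open reading frame, carrying the V306R substitution and an N-terminal Flag epitope, sits between attB1 and attB2 sites left by Gateway recombination from an entry clone. Downstream, an EMCV IRES permits cap-independent translation of puromycin N-acetyltransferase from the same mRNA, so puromycin selection enriches for cells that also express the polymerase. A WPRE follows to enhance transcript stability and expression.

Pol β is the gap-filling polymerase and dRP lyase of base-excision repair. The associated publication concerns the interaction between XRCC1 and Pol β, but the record does not itself state the effect of V306R. The construct suits transient expression or generation of stable, puromycin-selected cell lines. The depositor and repository sequences differ slightly in length (9,276 versus 9,229 nt) but have identical feature annotations.
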