Features (pLannotate 1.2.2; 27 found; start..end, strand, type, name):
    377..634     +  LTR            5' LTR (truncated): truncated 5' long terminal repeat (LTR) from HIV-1
    681..806     +  misc_feature   HIV-1 Ψ: packaging signal of human immunodeficiency virus type 1
    790..1128    +  CDS            HIV-1 gag (fragment): gag protein from human immunodeficiency virus 1; gag
   1303..1536    +  misc_feature   RRE: The Rev response element (RRE) of HIV-1 allows for Rev-dependent mRNA export from the nucleus to the cytoplasm.
   1913..2013    +  CDS            Rev (fragment): human immunodeficiency virus 1 (HIV-1) Rev protein; rev; enhances nuclear export of unspliced and incompletely spliced viral mRNAs
   2028..2143    +  misc_feature   cPPT/CTS: central polypurine tract and central termination sequence of HIV-1 (lacking the first T)
   2201..2504    +  enhancer       CMV enhancer: human cytomegalovirus immediate early enhancer
   2505..2708    +  promoter       CMV promoter: human cytomegalovirus (CMV) immediate early promoter
   2824..2848    +  protein_bind   attB1: mutant version of attB; recombination site for the Gateway® BP reaction BP Clonase™
   2871..2895    +  CDS            3xFLAG (fragment): three tandem FLAG® epitope tags
   2899..3903    +  CDS            POLB: DPOLB_HUMAN - Experimental evidence at protein level: Swiss-Prot protein existence level 1. Repair polymerase that plays a key role in base-excision repair. Has 5'-deoxyribose-5-phosphate lyase (dRP lyase) activity that removes the 5' sugar phosphate and also acts as a DNA polymerase that adds one nucleotide to the 3' end of the arising single-nucleotide gap. Conducts 'gap-filling' DNA synthesis in a stepwise distributive fashion rather than in a processive fashion as for other DNA polymerases. From Homo sapiens (Human).
   3923..3947    -  protein_bind   attB2: mutant version of attB; recombination site for the Gateway® BP reaction BP Clonase™
   3952..3970    -  misc_feature   MCS (fragment): pBluescript multiple cloning site
   4090..4552    +  misc_feature   IRES: internal ribosome entry site (IRES) of the encephalomyocarditis virus (EMCV)
   4585..5182    +  CDS            PuroR (fragment): puromycin N-acetyltransferase; pac from Streptomyces alboniger; confers resistance to puromycin
   5198..5786    +  misc_feature   WPRE: woodchuck hepatitis virus posttranscriptional regulatory element
   5803..6321    +  CDS            nef (fragment): NEF_HV1BR - Experimental evidence at protein level: Swiss-Prot protein existence level 1. Extracellular Nef protein targets CD4(+) T-lymphocytes for apoptosis by interacting with CXCR4 surface receptors (PubMed:14990729). From Human immunodeficiency virus type 1 group M subtype B (isolate BRU/LAI) (HIV-1).
   6369..6626    +  LTR            5' LTR (truncated): truncated 5' long terminal repeat (LTR) from HIV-1
   6778..6794    -  protein_bind   lac operator: The lac repressor binds to the lac operator to inhibit transcription in E. coli. This inhibition can be relieved by adding lactose or isopropyl-β-D-thiogalactopyranoside (IPTG). lac repressor encoded by lacI
   6802..6832    -  promoter       lac promoter: promoter for the E. coli lac operon
   6847..6868    -  protein_bind   CAP binding site: CAP binding activates transcription in the presence of cAMP. E. coli catabolite activator protein
   6881..6973    -  CDS            lacI (fragment): lac repressor; lacI; The lac repressor binds to the lac operator to inhibit transcription in E. coli. This inhibition can be relieved by adding lactose or isopropyl-β-D-thiogalactopyranoside (IPTG).
   7156..7744    -  rep_origin     ori: high-copy-number ColE1/pMB1/pBR322/pUC origin of replication
   7915..8775    -  CDS            AmpR: β-lactamase; bla; confers resistance to ampicillin, carbenicillin, and related antibiotics
   8776..8880    -  promoter       AmpR promoter: bla
   8928..9062    +  polyA_signal   SV40 poly(A) signal: SV40 polyadenylation signal
   9276..329     +  CDS            nef (fragment) (across the origin): NEF_HV1BR - Experimental evidence at protein level: Swiss-Prot protein existence level 1. Extracellular Nef protein targets CD4(+) T-lymphocytes for apoptosis by interacting with CXCR4 surface receptors (PubMed:14990729). From Human immunodeficiency virus type 1 group M subtype B (isolate BRU/LAI) (HIV-1).
>Addgene plasmid #128655 | pLVX-Flag-Polß(V306R)-IRES-puro | depositor full sequence | sequence record 246795 | pLVX-Flag-Polß(V306R)-IRES-puro sequence 9276 bps
TGGAAGGGCTAATTCACTCCCAAAGAAGACAAGATATCCTTGATCTGTGGATCTACCACACACAAGGCTA
CTTCCCTGATTAGCAGAACTACACACCAGGGCCAGGGGTCAGATATCCACTGACCTTTGGATGGTGCTAC
AAGCTAGTACCAGTTGAGCCAGATAAGGTAGAAGAGGCCAATAAAGGAGAGAACACCAGCTTGTTACACC
CTGTGAGCCTGCATGGGATGGATGACCCGGAGAGAGAAGTGTTAGAGTGGAGGTTTGACAGCCGCCTAGC
ATTTCATCACGTGGCCCGAGAGCTGCATCCGGAGTACTTCAAGAACTGCTGATATCGAGCTTGCTACAAG
GGACTTTCCGCTGGGGACTTTCCAGGGAGGCGTGGCCTGGGCGGGACTGGGGAGTGGCGAGCCCTCAGAT
CCTGCATATAAGCAGCTGCTTTTTGCCTGTACTGGGTCTCTCTGGTTAGACCAGATCTGAGCCTGGGAGC
TCTCTGGCTAACTAGGGAACCCACTGCTTAAGCCTCAATAAAGCTTGCCTTGAGTGCTTCAAGTAGTGTG
TGCCCGTCTGTTGTGTGACTCTGGTAACTAGAGATCCCTCAGACCCTTTTAGTCAGTGTGGAAAATCTCT
AGCAGTGGCGCCCGAACAGGGACTTGAAAGCGAAAGGGAAACCAGAGGAGCTCTCTCGACGCAGGACTCG
GCTTGCTGAAGCGCGCACGGCAAGAGGCGAGGGGCGGCGACTGGTGAGTACGCCAAAAATTTTGACTAGC
GGAGGCTAGAAGGAGAGAGATGGGTGCGAGAGCGTCAGTATTAAGCGGGGGAGAATTAGATCGCGATGGG
AAAAAATTCGGTTAAGGCCAGGGGGAAAGAAAAAATATAAATTAAAACATATAGTATGGGCAAGCAGGGA
GCTAGAACGATTCGCAGTTAATCCTGGCCTGTTAGAAACATCAGAAGGCTGTAGACAAATACTGGGACAG
CTACAACCATCCCTTCAGACAGGATCAGAAGAACTTAGATCATTATATAATACAGTAGCAACCCTCTATT
GTGTGCATCAAAGGATAGAGATAAAAGACACCAAGGAAGCTTTAGACAAGATAGAGGAAGAGCAAAACAA
AAGTAAGACCACCGCACAGCAAGCGGCCGGCCGCTGATCTTCAGACCTGGAGGAGGAGATATGAGGGACA
ATTGGAGAAGTGAATTATATAAATATAAAGTAGTAAAAATTGAACCATTAGGAGTAGCACCCACCAAGGC
AAAGAGAAGAGTGGTGCAGAGAGAAAAAAGAGCAGTGGGAATAGGAGCTTTGTTCCTTGGGTTCTTGGGA
GCAGCAGGAAGCACTATGGGCGCAGCGTCAATGACGCTGACGGTACAGGCCAGACAATTATTGTCTGGTA
TAGTGCAGCAGCAGAACAATTTGCTGAGGGCTATTGAGGCGCAACAGCATCTGTTGCAACTCACAGTCTG
GGGCATCAAGCAGCTCCAGGCAAGAATCCTGGCTGTGGAAAGATACCTAAAGGATCAACAGCTCCTGGGG
ATTTGGGGTTGCTCTGGAAAACTCATTTGCACCACTGCTGTGCCTTGGAATGCTAGTTGGAGTAATAAAT
CTCTGGAACAGATTTGGAATCACACGACCTGGATGGAGTGGGACAGAGAAATTAACAATTACACAAGCTT
AATACACTCCTTAATTGAAGAATCGCAAAACCAGCAAGAAAAGAATGAACAAGAATTATTGGAATTAGAT
AAATGGGCAAGTTTGTGGAATTGGTTTAACATAACAAATTGGCTGTGGTATATAAAATTATTCATAATGA
TAGTAGGAGGCTTGGTAGGTTTAAGAATAGTTTTTGCTGTACTTTCTATAGTGAATAGAGTTAGGCAGGG
ATATTCACCATTATCGTTTCAGACCCACCTCCCAACCCCGAGGGGACCCGACAGGCCCGAAGGAATAGAA
GAAGAAGGTGGAGAGAGAGACAGAGACAGATCCATTCGATTAGTGAACGGATCTCGACGGTATCGCCTTT
AAAAGAAAAGGGGGGATTGGGGGGTACAGTGCAGGGGAAAGAATAGTAGACATAATAGCAACAGACATAC
AAACTAAAGAATTACAAAAACAAATTACAAAAATTCAAAATTTTCGGGTTTATTACAGGGACAGCAGAGA
TCCAGTTTATCGATAAGCTTGGGAGTTCCGCGTTACATAACTTACGGTAAATGGCCCGCCTGGCTGACCG
CCCAACGACCCCCGCCCATTGACGTCAATAATGACGTATGTTCCCATAGTAACGCCAATAGGGACTTTCC
ATTGACGTCAATGGGTGGAGTATTTACGGTAAACTGCCCACTTGGCAGTACATCAAGTGTATCATATGCC
AAGTACGCCCCCTATTGACGTCAATGACGGTAAATGGCCCGCCTGGCATTATGCCCAGTACATGACCTTA
TGGGACTTTCCTACTTGGCAGTACATCTACGTATTAGTCATCGCTATTACCATGGTGATGCGGTTTTGGC
AGTACATCAATGGGCGTGGATAGCGGTTTGACTCACGGGGATTTCCAAGTCTCCACCCCATTGACGTCAA
TGGGAGTTTGTTTTGGCACCAAAATCAACGGGACTTTCCAAAATGTCGTAACAACTCCGCCCCATTGACG
CAAATGGGCGGTAGGCGTGTACGGTGGGAGGTCTATATAAGCAGAGCTCGTTTAGTGAACCGTCAGATCG
CCTGGAGACGCCATCCACGCTGTTTTGACCTCCATAGAAGACACCGACTCTACTAGAGGATCTATTTCCG
GTGAATTCCTCGAGACTAGATCAACAAGTTTGTACAAAAAAGCAGGCTCCGCGGCCGCCCCCTTCACCAT
GGACTACAAAGACGATGACGATAAAGGCATGAGCAAACGGAAGGCGCCGCAGGAGACTCTCAACGGGGGA
ATCACCGACATGCTCACAGAACTCGCAAACTTTGAGAAGAACGTGAGCCAAGCTATCCACAAGTACAATG
CTTACAGAAAAGCAGCATCTGTTATAGCAAAATACCCACACAAAATAAAGAGTGGAGCTGAAGCTAAGAA
ATTGCCTGGAGTAGGAACAAAAATTGCTGAAAAGATTGATGAGTTTTTAGCAACTGGAAAATTACGTAAA
CTGGAAAAGATTCGGCAGGATGATACGAGTTCATCCATCAATTTCCTGACTCGAGTTAGTGGCATTGGTC
CATCTGCTGCAAGGAAGTTTGTAGATGAAGGAATTAAAACACTAGAAGATCTCAGAAAAAATGAAGATAA
ATTGAACCATCATCAGCGAATTGGGCTGAAATATTTTGGGGACTTTGAAAAAAGAATTCCTCGTGAAGAG
ATGTTACAAATGCAAGATATTGTACTAAATGAAGTTAAAAAAGTGGATTCTGAATACATTGCTACAGTCT
GTGGCAGTTTCAGAAGAGGTGCAGAGTCCAGTGGTGACATGGATGTTCTCCTGACCCATCCCAGCTTCAC
TTCAGAATCAACCAAACAGCCAAAACTGTTACATCAGGTTGTGGAGCAGTTACAAAAGGTTCATTTTATC
ACAGATACCCTGTCAAAGGGTGAGACAAAGTTCATGGGTGTTTGCCAGCTTCCCAGTAAAAATGATGAAA
AAGAATATCCACACAGAAGAATTGATATCAGGTTGATACCCAAAGATCAGTATTACTGTGGTGTTCTCTA
TTTCACTGGGAGTGATATTTTCAATAAGAATATGAGGGCTCATGCCCTAGAAAAGGGTTTCACAATCAAT
GAGTACACCATCCGTCCCTTGGGAGTCACTGGACGTGCAGGAGAACCCCTGCCAGTGGATAGTGAAAAAG
ACATCTTTGATTACATCCAGTGGAAATACCGGGAACCCAAGGACCGGAGCGAATGAAAGGGTGGGCGCGC
CGACCCAGCTTTCTTGTACAAAGTGGTTGATCTAGTTCTAGAGCGGCCGCGGATCCCGCCCCTCTCCCTC
CCCCCCCCCTAACGTTACTGGCCGAAGCCGCTTGGAATAAGGCCGGTGTGCGTTTGTCTATATGTTATTT
TCCACCATATTGCCGTCTTTTGGCAATGTGAGGGCCCGGAAACCTGGCCCTGTCTTCTTGACGAGCATTC
CTAGGGGTCTTTCCCCTCTCGCCAAAGGAATGCAAGGTCTGTTGAATGTCGTGAAGGAAGCAGTTCCTCT
GGAAGCTTCTTGAAGACAAACAACGTCTGTAGCGACCCTTTGCAGGCAGCGGAACCCCCCACCTGGCGAC
AGGTGCCTCTGCGGCCAAAAGCCACGTGTATAAGATACACCTGCAAAGGCGGCACAACCCCAGTGCCACG
TTGTGAGTTGGATAGTTGTGGAAAGAGTCAAATGGCTCTCCTCAAGCGTATTCAACAAGGGGCTGAAGGA
TGCCCAGAAGGTACCCCATTGTATGGGATCTGATCTGGGGCCTCGGTGCACATGCTTTACATGTGTTTAG
TCGAGGTTAAAAAAACGTCTAGGCCCCCCGAACCACGGGGACGTGGTTTTCCTTTGAAAAACACGATGAT
AAGCTTGCCACAACCCACAAGGAGACGACCTTCCATGACCGAGTACAAGCCCACGGTGCGCCTCGCCACC
CGCGACGACGTCCCCCGGGCCGTACGCACCCTCGCCGCCGCGTTCGCCGACTACCCCGCCACGCGCCACA
CCGTCGACCCGGACCGCCACATCGAGCGGGTCACCGAGCTGCAAGAACTCTTCCTCACGCGCGTCGGGCT
CGACATCGGCAAGGTGTGGGTCGCGGACGACGGCGCCGCGGTGGCGGTCTGGACCACGCCGGAGAGCGTC
GAAGCGGGGGCGGTGTTCGCCGAGATCGGCCCGCGCATGGCCGAGTTGAGCGGTTCCCGGCTGGCCGCGC
AGCAACAGATGGAAGGCCTCCTGGCGCCGCACCGGCCCAAGGAGCCCGCGTGGTTCCTGGCCACCGTCGG
CGTCTCGCCCGACCACCAGGGCAAGGGTCTGGGCAGCGCCGTCGTGCTCCCCGGAGTGGAGGCGGCCGAG
CGCGCCGGGGTGCCCGCCTTCCTGGAGACCTCCGCGCCCCGCAACCTCCCCTTCTACGAGCGGCTCGGCT
TCACCGTCACCGCCGACGTCGAGGTGCCCGAAGGACCGCGCACCTGGTGCATGACCCGCAAGCCCGGTGC
CTAGACGCGTCTGGAACAATCAACCTCTGGATTACAAAATTTGTGAAAGATTGACTGGTATTCTTAACTA
TGTTGCTCCTTTTACGCTATGTGGATACGCTGCTTTAATGCCTTTGTATCATGCTATTGCTTCCCGTATG
GCTTTCATTTTCTCCTCCTTGTATAAATCCTGGTTGCTGTCTCTTTATGAGGAGTTGTGGCCCGTTGTCA
GGCAACGTGGCGTGGTGTGCACTGTGTTTGCTGACGCAACCCCCACTGGTTGGGGCATTGCCACCACCTG
TCAGCTCCTTTCCGGGACTTTCGCTTTCCCCCTCCCTATTGCCACGGCGGAACTCATCGCCGCCTGCCTT
GCCCGCTGCTGGACAGGGGCTCGGCTGTTGGGCACTGACAATTCCGTGGTGTTGTCGGGGAAGCTGACGT
CCTTTCCATGGCTGCTCGCCTGTGTTGCCACCTGGATTCTGCGCGGGACGTCCTTCTGCTACGTCCCTTC
GGCCCTCAATCCAGCGGACCTTCCTTCCCGCGGCCTGCTGCCGGCTCTGCGGCCTCTTCCGCGTCTTCGC
CTTCGCCCTCAGACGAGTCGGATCTCCCTTTGGGCCGCCTCCCCGCCTGGAATTAATTCTGCAGTCGAGA
CCTAGAAAAACATGGAGCAATCACAAGTAGCAATACAGCAGCTACCAATGCTGATTGTGCCTGGCTAGAA
GCACAAGAGGAGGAGGAGGTGGGTTTTCCAGTCACACCTCAGGTACCTTTAAGACCAATGACTTACAAGG
CAGCTGTAGATCTTAGCCACTTTTTAAAAGAAAAGAGGGGACTGGAAGGGCTAATTCACTCCCAACGAAG
ACAAGATATCCTTGATCTGTGGATCTACCACACACAAGGCTACTTCCCTGATTAGCAGAACTACACACCA
GGGCCAGGGGTCAGATATCCACTGACCTTTGGATGGTGCTACAAGCTAGTACCAGTTGAGCCAGATAAGG
TAGAAGAGGCCAATAAAGGAGAGAACACCAGCTTGTTACACCCTGTGAGCCTGCATGGGATGGATGACCC
GGAGAGAGAAGTGTTAGAGTGGAGGTTTGACAGCCGCCTAGCATTTCATCACGTGGCCCGAGAGCTGCAT
CCGGAGTACTTCAAGAACTGCTGATATCGAGCTTGCTACAAGGGACTTTCCGCTGGGGACTTTCCAGGGA
GGCGTGGCCTGGGCGGGACTGGGGAGTGGCGAGCCCTCAGATCCTGCATATAAGCAGCTGCTTTTTGCCT
GTACTGGGTCTCTCTGGTTAGACCAGATCTGAGCCTGGGAGCTCTCTGGCTAACTAGGGAACCCACTGCT
TAAGCCTCAATAAAGCTTGCCTTGAGTGCTTCAAGTAGTGTGTGCCCGTCTGTTGTGTGACTCTGGTAAC
TAGAGATCCCTCAGACCCTTTTAGTCAGTGTGGAAAATCTCTAGCAGTAGTAGTTCATGTCATCTTATTA
TTCAGTATTTATAACTTGCAAAGAAATGAATATCAGAGAGTGAGAGGCCTTGACATTGCTAGCGTTTACC
GTCGACCTCTAGCTAGAGCTTGGCGTAATCATGGTCATAGCTGTTTCCTGTGTGAAATTGTTATCCGCTC
ACAATTCCACACAACATACGAGCCGGAAGCATAAAGTGTAAAGCCTGGGGTGCCTAATGAGTGAGCTAAC
TCACATTAATTGCGTTGCGCTCACTGCCCGCTTTCCAGTCGGGAAACCTGTCGTGCCAGCTGCATTAATG
AATCGGCCAACGCGCGGGGAGAGGCGGTTTGCGTATTGGGCGCTCTTCCGCTTCCTCGCTCACTGACTCG
CTGCGCTCGGTCGTTCGGCTGCGGCGAGCGGTATCAGCTCACTCAAAGGCGGTAATACGGTTATCCACAG
AATCAGGGGATAACGCAGGAAAGAACATGTGAGCAAAAGGCCAGCAAAAGGCCAGGAACCGTAAAAAGGC
CGCGTTGCTGGCGTTTTTCCATAGGCTCCGCCCCCCTGACGAGCATCACAAAAATCGACGCTCAAGTCAG
AGGTGGCGAAACCCGACAGGACTATAAAGATACCAGGCGTTTCCCCCTGGAAGCTCCCTCGTGCGCTCTC
CTGTTCCGACCCTGCCGCTTACCGGATACCTGTCCGCCTTTCTCCCTTCGGGAAGCGTGGCGCTTTCTCA
TAGCTCACGCTGTAGGTATCTCAGTTCGGTGTAGGTCGTTCGCTCCAAGCTGGGCTGTGTGCACGAACCC
CCCGTTCAGCCCGACCGCTGCGCCTTATCCGGTAACTATCGTCTTGAGTCCAACCCGGTAAGACACGACT
TATCGCCACTGGCAGCAGCCACTGGTAACAGGATTAGCAGAGCGAGGTATGTAGGCGGTGCTACAGAGTT
CTTGAAGTGGTGGCCTAACTACGGCTACACTAGAAGAACAGTATTTGGTATCTGCGCTCTGCTGAAGCCA
GTTACCTTCGGAAAAAGAGTTGGTAGCTCTTGATCCGGCAAACAAACCACCGCTGGTAGCGGTGGTTTTT
TTGTTTGCAAGCAGCAGATTACGCGCAGAAAAAAAGGATCTCAAGAAGATCCTTTGATCTTTTCTACGGG
GTCTGACGCTCAGTGGAACGAAAACTCACGTTAAGGGATTTTGGTCATGAGATTATCAAAAAGGATCTTC
ACCTAGATCCTTTTAAATTAAAAATGAAGTTTTAAATCAATCTAAAGTATATATGAGTAAACTTGGTCTG
ACAGTTACCAATGCTTAATCAGTGAGGCACCTATCTCAGCGATCTGTCTATTTCGTTCATCCATAGTTGC
CTGACTCCCCGTCGTGTAGATAACTACGATACGGGAGGGCTTACCATCTGGCCCCAGTGCTGCAATGATA
CCGCGAGACCCACGCTCACCGGCTCCAGATTTATCAGCAATAAACCAGCCAGCCGGAAGGGCCGAGCGCA
GAAGTGGTCCTGCAACTTTATCCGCCTCCATCCAGTCTATTAATTGTTGCCGGGAAGCTAGAGTAAGTAG
TTCGCCAGTTAATAGTTTGCGCAACGTTGTTGCCATTGCTACAGGCATCGTGGTGTCACGCTCGTCGTTT
GGTATGGCTTCATTCAGCTCCGGTTCCCAACGATCAAGGCGAGTTACATGATCCCCCATGTTGTGCAAAA
AAGCGGTTAGCTCCTTCGGTCCTCCGATCGTTGTCAGAAGTAAGTTGGCCGCAGTGTTATCACTCATGGT
TATGGCAGCACTGCATAATTCTCTTACTGTCATGCCATCCGTAAGATGCTTTTCTGTGACTGGTGAGTAC
TCAACCAAGTCATTCTGAGAATAGTGTATGCGGCGACCGAGTTGCTCTTGCCCGGCGTCAATACGGGATA
ATACCGCGCCACATAGCAGAACTTTAAAAGTGCTCATCATTGGAAAACGTTCTTCGGGGCGAAAACTCTC
AAGGATCTTACCGCTGTTGAGATCCAGTTCGATGTAACCCACTCGTGCACCCAACTGATCTTCAGCATCT
TTTACTTTCACCAGCGTTTCTGGGTGAGCAAAAACAGGAAGGCAAAATGCCGCAAAAAAGGGAATAAGGG
CGACACGGAAATGTTGAATACTCATACTCTTCCTTTTTCAATATTATTGAAGCATTTATCAGGGTTATTG
TCTCATGAGCGGATACATATTTGAATGTATTTAGAAAAATAAACAAATAGGGGTTCCGCGCACATTTCCC
CGAAAAGTGCCACCTGACGTCGACGGATCGGGAGATCAACTTGTTTATTGCAGCTTATAATGGTTACAAA
TAAAGCAATAGCATCACAAATTTCACAAATAAAGCATTTTTTTCACTGCATTCTAGTTGTGGTTTGTCCA
AACTCATCAATGTATCTTATCATGTCTGGATCAACTGGATAACTCAAGCTAACCAAAATCATCCCAAACT
TCCCACCCCATACCCTATTACCACTGCCAATTACCTGTGGTTTCATTTACTCTAAACCTGTGATTCCTCT
GAATTATTTTCATTTTAAAGAAATTGTATTTGTTAAATATGTACTACAAACTTAGTAGTTTTTAAAGAAA
TTGTATTTGTTAAATATGTACTACAAACTTAGTAGT
