Features (pLannotate 1.2.2; 27 found; start..end, strand, type, name):
    377..634     +  LTR            5' LTR (truncated): truncated 5' long terminal repeat (LTR) from HIV-1
    681..806     +  misc_feature   HIV-1 Ψ: packaging signal of human immunodeficiency virus type 1
    790..1128    +  CDS            HIV-1 gag (fragment): gag protein from human immunodeficiency virus 1; gag
   1303..1536    +  misc_feature   RRE: The Rev response element (RRE) of HIV-1 allows for Rev-dependent mRNA export from the nucleus to the cytoplasm.
   1913..2013    +  CDS            Rev (fragment): human immunodeficiency virus 1 (HIV-1) Rev protein; rev; enhances nuclear export of unspliced and incompletely spliced viral mRNAs
   2028..2143    +  misc_feature   cPPT/CTS: central polypurine tract and central termination sequence of HIV-1 (lacking the first T)
   2201..2504    +  enhancer       CMV enhancer: human cytomegalovirus immediate early enhancer
   2505..2708    +  promoter       CMV promoter: human cytomegalovirus (CMV) immediate early promoter
   2824..2848    +  protein_bind   attB1: mutant version of attB; recombination site for the Gateway® BP reaction BP Clonase™
   2871..2895    +  CDS            3xFLAG (fragment): three tandem FLAG® epitope tags
   2899..3903    +  CDS            POLB: DPOLB_HUMAN - Experimental evidence at protein level: Swiss-Prot protein existence level 1. Repair polymerase that plays a key role in base-excision repair. Has 5'-deoxyribose-5-phosphate lyase (dRP lyase) activity that removes the 5' sugar phosphate and also acts as a DNA polymerase that adds one nucleotide to the 3' end of the arising single-nucleotide gap. Conducts 'gap-filling' DNA synthesis in a stepwise distributive fashion rather than in a processive fashion as for other DNA polymerases. From Homo sapiens (Human).
   3923..3947    -  protein_bind   attB2: mutant version of attB; recombination site for the Gateway® BP reaction BP Clonase™
   3952..3970    -  misc_feature   MCS (fragment): pBluescript multiple cloning site
   4090..4552    +  misc_feature   IRES: internal ribosome entry site (IRES) of the encephalomyocarditis virus (EMCV)
   4585..5182    +  CDS            PuroR (fragment): puromycin N-acetyltransferase; pac from Streptomyces alboniger; confers resistance to puromycin
   5198..5786    +  misc_feature   WPRE: woodchuck hepatitis virus posttranscriptional regulatory element
   5803..6321    +  CDS            nef (fragment): NEF_HV1BR - Experimental evidence at protein level: Swiss-Prot protein existence level 1. Extracellular Nef protein targets CD4(+) T-lymphocytes for apoptosis by interacting with CXCR4 surface receptors (PubMed:14990729). From Human immunodeficiency virus type 1 group M subtype B (isolate BRU/LAI) (HIV-1).
   6369..6626    +  LTR            5' LTR (truncated): truncated 5' long terminal repeat (LTR) from HIV-1
   6778..6794    -  protein_bind   lac operator: The lac repressor binds to the lac operator to inhibit transcription in E. coli. This inhibition can be relieved by adding lactose or isopropyl-β-D-thiogalactopyranoside (IPTG). lac repressor encoded by lacI
   6802..6832    -  promoter       lac promoter: promoter for the E. coli lac operon
   6847..6868    -  protein_bind   CAP binding site: CAP binding activates transcription in the presence of cAMP. E. coli catabolite activator protein
   6881..6973    -  CDS            lacI (fragment): lac repressor; lacI; The lac repressor binds to the lac operator to inhibit transcription in E. coli. This inhibition can be relieved by adding lactose or isopropyl-β-D-thiogalactopyranoside (IPTG).
   7156..7744    -  rep_origin     ori: high-copy-number ColE1/pMB1/pBR322/pUC origin of replication
   7915..8775    -  CDS            AmpR: β-lactamase; bla; confers resistance to ampicillin, carbenicillin, and related antibiotics
   8776..8880    -  promoter       AmpR promoter: bla
   8928..9062    +  polyA_signal   SV40 poly(A) signal: SV40 polyadenylation signal
   9229..329     +  CDS            nef (fragment) (across the origin): NEF_HV1BR - Experimental evidence at protein level: Swiss-Prot protein existence level 1. Extracellular Nef protein targets CD4(+) T-lymphocytes for apoptosis by interacting with CXCR4 surface receptors (PubMed:14990729). From Human immunodeficiency virus type 1 group M subtype B (isolate BRU/LAI) (HIV-1).
>Addgene plasmid #128655 | pLVX-Flag-Polß(V306R)-IRES-puro | addgene full sequence | sequence record 320878 | Addgene NGS Result
TGGAAGGGCTAATTCACTCCCAAAGAAGACAAGATATCCTTGATCTGTGGATCTACCACACACAAGGCTA
CTTCCCTGATTAGCAGAACTACACACCAGGGCCAGGGGTCAGATATCCACTGACCTTTGGATGGTGCTAC
AAGCTAGTACCAGTTGAGCCAGATAAGGTAGAAGAGGCCAATAAAGGAGAGAACACCAGCTTGTTACACC
CTGTGAGCCTGCATGGGATGGATGACCCGGAGAGAGAAGTGTTAGAGTGGAGGTTTGACAGCCGCCTAGC
ATTTCATCACGTGGCCCGAGAGCTGCATCCGGAGTACTTCAAGAACTGCTGATATCGAGCTTGCTACAAG
GGACTTTCCGCTGGGGACTTTCCAGGGAGGCGTGGCCTGGGCGGGACTGGGGAGTGGCGAGCCCTCAGAT
CCTGCATATAAGCAGCTGCTTTTTGCCTGTACTGGGTCTCTCTGGTTAGACCAGATCTGAGCCTGGGAGC
TCTCTGGCTAACTAGGGAACCCACTGCTTAAGCCTCAATAAAGCTTGCCTTGAGTGCTTCAAGTAGTGTG
TGCCCGTCTGTTGTGTGACTCTGGTAACTAGAGATCCCTCAGACCCTTTTAGTCAGTGTGGAAAATCTCT
AGCAGTGGCGCCCGAACAGGGACTTGAAAGCGAAAGGGAAACCAGAGGAGCTCTCTCGACGCAGGACTCG
GCTTGCTGAAGCGCGCACGGCAAGAGGCGAGGGGCGGCGACTGGTGAGTACGCCAAAAATTTTGACTAGC
GGAGGCTAGAAGGAGAGAGATGGGTGCGAGAGCGTCAGTATTAAGCGGGGGAGAATTAGATCGCGATGGG
AAAAAATTCGGTTAAGGCCAGGGGGAAAGAAAAAATATAAATTAAAACATATAGTATGGGCAAGCAGGGA
GCTAGAACGATTCGCAGTTAATCCTGGCCTGTTAGAAACATCAGAAGGCTGTAGACAAATACTGGGACAG
CTACAACCATCCCTTCAGACAGGATCAGAAGAACTTAGATCATTATATAATACAGTAGCAACCCTCTATT
GTGTGCATCAAAGGATAGAGATAAAAGACACCAAGGAAGCTTTAGACAAGATAGAGGAAGAGCAAAACAA
AAGTAAGACCACCGCACAGCAAGCGGCCGGCCGCTGATCTTCAGACCTGGAGGAGGAGATATGAGGGACA
ATTGGAGAAGTGAATTATATAAATATAAAGTAGTAAAAATTGAACCATTAGGAGTAGCACCCACCAAGGC
AAAGAGAAGAGTGGTGCAGAGAGAAAAAAGAGCAGTGGGAATAGGAGCTTTGTTCCTTGGGTTCTTGGGA
GCAGCAGGAAGCACTATGGGCGCAGCGTCAATGACGCTGACGGTACAGGCCAGACAATTATTGTCTGGTA
TAGTGCAGCAGCAGAACAATTTGCTGAGGGCTATTGAGGCGCAACAGCATCTGTTGCAACTCACAGTCTG
GGGCATCAAGCAGCTCCAGGCAAGAATCCTGGCTGTGGAAAGATACCTAAAGGATCAACAGCTCCTGGGG
ATTTGGGGTTGCTCTGGAAAACTCATTTGCACCACTGCTGTGCCTTGGAATGCTAGTTGGAGTAATAAAT
CTCTGGAACAGATTTGGAATCACACGACCTGGATGGAGTGGGACAGAGAAATTAACAATTACACAAGCTT
AATACACTCCTTAATTGAAGAATCGCAAAACCAGCAAGAAAAGAATGAACAAGAATTATTGGAATTAGAT
AAATGGGCAAGTTTGTGGAATTGGTTTAACATAACAAATTGGCTGTGGTATATAAAATTATTCATAATGA
TAGTAGGAGGCTTGGTAGGTTTAAGAATAGTTTTTGCTGTACTTTCTATAGTGAATAGAGTTAGGCAGGG
ATATTCACCATTATCGTTTCAGACCCACCTCCCAACCCCGAGGGGACCCGACAGGCCCGAAGGAATAGAA
GAAGAAGGTGGAGAGAGAGACAGAGACAGATCCATTCGATTAGTGAACGGATCTCGACGGTATCGCCTTT
AAAAGAAAAGGGGGGATTGGGGGGTACAGTGCAGGGGAAAGAATAGTAGACATAATAGCAACAGACATAC
AAACTAAAGAATTACAAAAACAAATTACAAAAATTCAAAATTTTCGGGTTTATTACAGGGACAGCAGAGA
TCCAGTTTATCGATAAGCTTGGGAGTTCCGCGTTACATAACTTACGGTAAATGGCCCGCCTGGCTGACCG
CCCAACGACCCCCGCCCATTGACGTCAATAATGACGTATGTTCCCATAGTAACGCCAATAGGGACTTTCC
ATTGACGTCAATGGGTGGAGTATTTACGGTAAACTGCCCACTTGGCAGTACATCAAGTGTATCATATGCC
AAGTACGCCCCCTATTGACGTCAATGACGGTAAATGGCCCGCCTGGCATTATGCCCAGTACATGACCTTA
TGGGACTTTCCTACTTGGCAGTACATCTACGTATTAGTCATCGCTATTACCATGGTGATGCGGTTTTGGC
AGTACATCAATGGGCGTGGATAGCGGTTTGACTCACGGGGATTTCCAAGTCTCCACCCCATTGACGTCAA
TGGGAGTTTGTTTTGGCACCAAAATCAACGGGACTTTCCAAAATGTCGTAACAACTCCGCCCCATTGACG
CAAATGGGCGGTAGGCGTGTACGGTGGGAGGTCTATATAAGCAGAGCTCGTTTAGTGAACCGTCAGATCG
CCTGGAGACGCCATCCACGCTGTTTTGACCTCCATAGAAGACACCGACTCTACTAGAGGATCTATTTCCG
GTGAATTCCTCGAGACTAGATCAACAAGTTTGTACAAAAAAGCAGGCTCCGCGGCCGCCCCCTTCACCAT
GGACTACAAAGACGATGACGATAAAGGCATGAGCAAACGGAAGGCGCCGCAGGAGACTCTCAACGGGGGA
ATCACCGACATGCTCACAGAACTCGCAAACTTTGAGAAGAACGTGAGCCAAGCTATCCACAAGTACAATG
CTTACAGAAAAGCAGCATCTGTTATAGCAAAATACCCACACAAAATAAAGAGTGGAGCTGAAGCTAAGAA
ATTGCCTGGAGTAGGAACAAAAATTGCTGAAAAGATTGATGAGTTTTTAGCAACTGGAAAATTACGTAAA
CTGGAAAAGATTCGGCAGGATGATACGAGTTCATCCATCAATTTCCTGACTCGAGTTAGTGGCATTGGTC
CATCTGCTGCAAGGAAGTTTGTAGATGAAGGAATTAAAACACTAGAAGATCTCAGAAAAAATGAAGATAA
ATTGAACCATCATCAGCGAATTGGGCTGAAATATTTTGGGGACTTTGAAAAAAGAATTCCTCGTGAAGAG
ATGTTACAAATGCAAGATATTGTACTAAATGAAGTTAAAAAAGTGGATTCTGAATACATTGCTACAGTCT
GTGGCAGTTTCAGAAGAGGTGCAGAGTCCAGTGGTGACATGGATGTTCTCCTGACCCATCCCAGCTTCAC
TTCAGAATCAACCAAACAGCCAAAACTGTTACATCAGGTTGTGGAGCAGTTACAAAAGGTTCATTTTATC
ACAGATACCCTGTCAAAGGGTGAGACAAAGTTCATGGGTGTTTGCCAGCTTCCCAGTAAAAATGATGAAA
AAGAATATCCACACAGAAGAATTGATATCAGGTTGATACCCAAAGATCAGTATTACTGTGGTGTTCTCTA
TTTCACTGGGAGTGATATTTTCAATAAGAATATGAGGGCTCATGCCCTAGAAAAGGGTTTCACAATCAAT
GAGTACACCATCCGTCCCTTGGGAGTCACTGGACGTGCAGGAGAACCCCTGCCAGTGGATAGTGAAAAAG
ACATCTTTGATTACATCCAGTGGAAATACCGGGAACCCAAGGACCGGAGCGAATGAAAGGGTGGGCGCGC
CGACCCAGCTTTCTTGTACAAAGTGGTTGATCTAGTTCTAGAGCGGCCGCGGATCCCGCCCCTCTCCCTC
CCCCCCCCCTAACGTTACTGGCCGAAGCCGCTTGGAATAAGGCCGGTGTGCGTTTGTCTATATGTTATTT
TCCACCATATTGCCGTCTTTTGGCAATGTGAGGGCCCGGAAACCTGGCCCTGTCTTCTTGACGAGCATTC
CTAGGGGTCTTTCCCCTCTCGCCAAAGGAATGCAAGGTCTGTTGAATGTCGTGAAGGAAGCAGTTCCTCT
GGAAGCTTCTTGAAGACAAACAACGTCTGTAGCGACCCTTTGCAGGCAGCGGAACCCCCCACCTGGCGAC
AGGTGCCTCTGCGGCCAAAAGCCACGTGTATAAGATACACCTGCAAAGGCGGCACAACCCCAGTGCCACG
TTGTGAGTTGGATAGTTGTGGAAAGAGTCAAATGGCTCTCCTCAAGCGTATTCAACAAGGGGCTGAAGGA
TGCCCAGAAGGTACCCCATTGTATGGGATCTGATCTGGGGCCTCGGTGCACATGCTTTACATGTGTTTAG
TCGAGGTTAAAAAAACGTCTAGGCCCCCCGAACCACGGGGACGTGGTTTTCCTTTGAAAAACACGATGAT
AAGCTTGCCACAACCCACAAGGAGACGACCTTCCATGACCGAGTACAAGCCCACGGTGCGCCTCGCCACC
CGCGACGACGTCCCCCGGGCCGTACGCACCCTCGCCGCCGCGTTCGCCGACTACCCCGCCACGCGCCACA
CCGTCGACCCGGACCGCCACATCGAGCGGGTCACCGAGCTGCAAGAACTCTTCCTCACGCGCGTCGGGCT
CGACATCGGCAAGGTGTGGGTCGCGGACGACGGCGCCGCGGTGGCGGTCTGGACCACGCCGGAGAGCGTC
GAAGCGGGGGCGGTGTTCGCCGAGATCGGCCCGCGCATGGCCGAGTTGAGCGGTTCCCGGCTGGCCGCGC
AGCAACAGATGGAAGGCCTCCTGGCGCCGCACCGGCCCAAGGAGCCCGCGTGGTTCCTGGCCACCGTCGG
CGTCTCGCCCGACCACCAGGGCAAGGGTCTGGGCAGCGCCGTCGTGCTCCCCGGAGTGGAGGCGGCCGAG
CGCGCCGGGGTGCCCGCCTTCCTGGAGACCTCCGCGCCCCGCAACCTCCCCTTCTACGAGCGGCTCGGCT
TCACCGTCACCGCCGACGTCGAGGTGCCCGAAGGACCGCGCACCTGGTGCATGACCCGCAAGCCCGGTGC
CTAGACGCGTCTGGAACAATCAACCTCTGGATTACAAAATTTGTGAAAGATTGACTGGTATTCTTAACTA
TGTTGCTCCTTTTACGCTATGTGGATACGCTGCTTTAATGCCTTTGTATCATGCTATTGCTTCCCGTATG
GCTTTCATTTTCTCCTCCTTGTATAAATCCTGGTTGCTGTCTCTTTATGAGGAGTTGTGGCCCGTTGTCA
GGCAACGTGGCGTGGTGTGCACTGTGTTTGCTGACGCAACCCCCACTGGTTGGGGCATTGCCACCACCTG
TCAGCTCCTTTCCGGGACTTTCGCTTTCCCCCTCCCTATTGCCACGGCGGAACTCATCGCCGCCTGCCTT
GCCCGCTGCTGGACAGGGGCTCGGCTGTTGGGCACTGACAATTCCGTGGTGTTGTCGGGGAAGCTGACGT
CCTTTCCATGGCTGCTCGCCTGTGTTGCCACCTGGATTCTGCGCGGGACGTCCTTCTGCTACGTCCCTTC
GGCCCTCAATCCAGCGGACCTTCCTTCCCGCGGCCTGCTGCCGGCTCTGCGGCCTCTTCCGCGTCTTCGC
CTTCGCCCTCAGACGAGTCGGATCTCCCTTTGGGCCGCCTCCCCGCCTGGAATTAATTCTGCAGTCGAGA
CCTAGAAAAACATGGAGCAATCACAAGTAGCAATACAGCAGCTACCAATGCTGATTGTGCCTGGCTAGAA
GCACAAGAGGAGGAGGAGGTGGGTTTTCCAGTCACACCTCAGGTACCTTTAAGACCAATGACTTACAAGG
CAGCTGTAGATCTTAGCCACTTTTTAAAAGAAAAGAGGGGACTGGAAGGGCTAATTCACTCCCAACGAAG
ACAAGATATCCTTGATCTGTGGATCTACCACACACAAGGCTACTTCCCTGATTAGCAGAACTACACACCA
GGGCCAGGGGTCAGATATCCACTGACCTTTGGATGGTGCTACAAGCTAGTACCAGTTGAGCCAGATAAGG
TAGAAGAGGCCAATAAAGGAGAGAACACCAGCTTGTTACACCCTGTGAGCCTGCATGGGATGGATGACCC
GGAGAGAGAAGTGTTAGAGTGGAGGTTTGACAGCCGCCTAGCATTTCATCACGTGGCCCGAGAGCTGCAT
CCGGAGTACTTCAAGAACTGCTGATATCGAGCTTGCTACAAGGGACTTTCCGCTGGGGACTTTCCAGGGA
GGCGTGGCCTGGGCGGGACTGGGGAGTGGCGAGCCCTCAGATCCTGCATATAAGCAGCTGCTTTTTGCCT
GTACTGGGTCTCTCTGGTTAGACCAGATCTGAGCCTGGGAGCTCTCTGGCTAACTAGGGAACCCACTGCT
TAAGCCTCAATAAAGCTTGCCTTGAGTGCTTCAAGTAGTGTGTGCCCGTCTGTTGTGTGACTCTGGTAAC
TAGAGATCCCTCAGACCCTTTTAGTCAGTGTGGAAAATCTCTAGCAGTAGTAGTTCATGTCATCTTATTA
TTCAGTATTTATAACTTGCAAAGAAATGAATATCAGAGAGTGAGAGGCCTTGACATTGCTAGCGTTTACC
GTCGACCTCTAGCTAGAGCTTGGCGTAATCATGGTCATAGCTGTTTCCTGTGTGAAATTGTTATCCGCTC
ACAATTCCACACAACATACGAGCCGGAAGCATAAAGTGTAAAGCCTGGGGTGCCTAATGAGTGAGCTAAC
TCACATTAATTGCGTTGCGCTCACTGCCCGCTTTCCAGTCGGGAAACCTGTCGTGCCAGCTGCATTAATG
AATCGGCCAACGCGCGGGGAGAGGCGGTTTGCGTATTGGGCGCTCTTCCGCTTCCTCGCTCACTGACTCG
CTGCGCTCGGTCGTTCGGCTGCGGCGAGCGGTATCAGCTCACTCAAAGGCGGTAATACGGTTATCCACAG
AATCAGGGGATAACGCAGGAAAGAACATGTGAGCAAAAGGCCAGCAAAAGGCCAGGAACCGTAAAAAGGC
CGCGTTGCTGGCGTTTTTCCATAGGCTCCGCCCCCCTGACGAGCATCACAAAAATCGACGCTCAAGTCAG
AGGTGGCGAAACCCGACAGGACTATAAAGATACCAGGCGTTTCCCCCTGGAAGCTCCCTCGTGCGCTCTC
CTGTTCCGACCCTGCCGCTTACCGGATACCTGTCCGCCTTTCTCCCTTCGGGAAGCGTGGCGCTTTCTCA
TAGCTCACGCTGTAGGTATCTCAGTTCGGTGTAGGTCGTTCGCTCCAAGCTGGGCTGTGTGCACGAACCC
CCCGTTCAGCCCGACCGCTGCGCCTTATCCGGTAACTATCGTCTTGAGTCCAACCCGGTAAGACACGACT
TATCGCCACTGGCAGCAGCCACTGGTAACAGGATTAGCAGAGCGAGGTATGTAGGCGGTGCTACAGAGTT
CTTGAAGTGGTGGCCTAACTACGGCTACACTAGAAGAACAGTATTTGGTATCTGCGCTCTGCTGAAGCCA
GTTACCTTCGGAAAAAGAGTTGGTAGCTCTTGATCCGGCAAACAAACCACCGCTGGTAGCGGTGGTTTTT
TTGTTTGCAAGCAGCAGATTACGCGCAGAAAAAAAGGATCTCAAGAAGATCCTTTGATCTTTTCTACGGG
GTCTGACGCTCAGTGGAACGAAAACTCACGTTAAGGGATTTTGGTCATGAGATTATCAAAAAGGATCTTC
ACCTAGATCCTTTTAAATTAAAAATGAAGTTTTAAATCAATCTAAAGTATATATGAGTAAACTTGGTCTG
ACAGTTACCAATGCTTAATCAGTGAGGCACCTATCTCAGCGATCTGTCTATTTCGTTCATCCATAGTTGC
CTGACTCCCCGTCGTGTAGATAACTACGATACGGGAGGGCTTACCATCTGGCCCCAGTGCTGCAATGATA
CCGCGAGACCCACGCTCACCGGCTCCAGATTTATCAGCAATAAACCAGCCAGCCGGAAGGGCCGAGCGCA
GAAGTGGTCCTGCAACTTTATCCGCCTCCATCCAGTCTATTAATTGTTGCCGGGAAGCTAGAGTAAGTAG
TTCGCCAGTTAATAGTTTGCGCAACGTTGTTGCCATTGCTACAGGCATCGTGGTGTCACGCTCGTCGTTT
GGTATGGCTTCATTCAGCTCCGGTTCCCAACGATCAAGGCGAGTTACATGATCCCCCATGTTGTGCAAAA
AAGCGGTTAGCTCCTTCGGTCCTCCGATCGTTGTCAGAAGTAAGTTGGCCGCAGTGTTATCACTCATGGT
TATGGCAGCACTGCATAATTCTCTTACTGTCATGCCATCCGTAAGATGCTTTTCTGTGACTGGTGAGTAC
TCAACCAAGTCATTCTGAGAATAGTGTATGCGGCGACCGAGTTGCTCTTGCCCGGCGTCAATACGGGATA
ATACCGCGCCACATAGCAGAACTTTAAAAGTGCTCATCATTGGAAAACGTTCTTCGGGGCGAAAACTCTC
AAGGATCTTACCGCTGTTGAGATCCAGTTCGATGTAACCCACTCGTGCACCCAACTGATCTTCAGCATCT
TTTACTTTCACCAGCGTTTCTGGGTGAGCAAAAACAGGAAGGCAAAATGCCGCAAAAAAGGGAATAAGGG
CGACACGGAAATGTTGAATACTCATACTCTTCCTTTTTCAATATTATTGAAGCATTTATCAGGGTTATTG
TCTCATGAGCGGATACATATTTGAATGTATTTAGAAAAATAAACAAATAGGGGTTCCGCGCACATTTCCC
CGAAAAGTGCCACCTGACGTCGACGGATCGGGAGATCAACTTGTTTATTGCAGCTTATAATGGTTACAAA
TAAAGCAATAGCATCACAAATTTCACAAATAAAGCATTTTTTTCACTGCATTCTAGTTGTGGTTTGTCCA
AACTCATCAATGTATCTTATCATGTCTGGATCAACTGGATAACTCAAGCTAACCAAAATCATCCCAAACT
TCCCACCCCATACCCTATTACCACTGCCAATTACCTGTGGTTTCATTTACTCTAAACCTGTGATTCCTCT
GAATTATTTTCATTTTAAAGAAATTGTATTTGTTAAATATGTACTACAAACTTAGTAGT
